>Addgene plasmid #24359 | pCa4B2G-QUAS-DSCP-FLPo | depositor full sequence | sequence record 11391 | Author sequence
AAGCTTGGGCTGCAGGTCGACCTCGAGGCCTCGAGTTAACGTTACGTTAACGTTAACGTTCGAGGTCGAC
TCTAGTTGGCCACGTAATAAGTGTGCGTTGAATTTATTCGCAAAAACATTGCATATTTTCGGCAAAGTAA
AATTTTGTTGCATACCTTATCAAAAAATAAGTGCTGCATACTTTTTAGAGAAACCAAATAATTTTTTATT
GCATACCCGTTTTTAATAAAATACATTGCATACCCTCTTTTAATAAAAAATATTGCATACTTTGACGAAA
CAAATTTTCGTTGCATACCCAATAAAAGATTATTATATTGCATACCCGTTTTTAATAAAATACATTGCAT
ACCCTCTTTTAATAAANAATATTGCATACGTTGACGAAACAAATTTTCGTTGCATACCCAATAAAAGATT
ATTATATTGCATACCTTTTCTTGCCATACCATTTAGCCGATCAATTGTGCTCGGCAACAGTATATTTGTG
GTGTGCCAACCAACAACTCTAGAGGATCCGGGTAATCGCTTATCCTCGGATAAACAATTATCCTCACGGG
TAATCGCTTATCCGCTCGGGTAATCGCTTATCCTCGGGTAATCGCTTATCCTTAAGCTTGATATCGAATT
GGAGCTCGCCCGGGGATCGAGCGCAGCGGTATAAAAGGGCGCGGGGTGGCTGAGAGCATCAGTTGTGAAT
GAATGTTCGAGCCGAGCAGACGTGCCGCTGCCTTCGTTAATATCCTTTGAATAAGCCAACTTTGAATCAC
AAGACGCATACCAAACGAATTCCAACATGAGCCAGTTCGACATCCTGTGCAAGACCCCCCCCAAGGTGCT
GGTGCGGCAGTTCGTGGAGAGATTCGAGAGGCCCAGCGGCGAGAAGATCGCCAGCTGTGCCGCCGAGCTG
ACCTACCTGTGCTGGATGATCACCCACAACGGCACCGCCATCAAGAGGGCCACCTTCATGAGCTACAACA
CCATCATCAGCAACAGCCTGAGCTTCGACATCGTGAACAAGAGCCTGCAGTTCAAGTACAAGACCCAGAA
GGCCACCATCCTGGAGGCCAGCCTGAAGAAGCTGATCCCCGCCTGGGAGTTCACCATCATCCCTTACAAC
GGCCAGAAGCACCAGAGCGACATCACCGACATCGTGTCCAGCCTGCAGCTGCAGTTCGAGAGCAGCGAGG
AGGCCGACAAGGGCAACAGCCACAGCAAGAAGATGCTGAAGGCCCTGCTGTCCGAGGGCGAGAGCATCTG
GGAGATCACCGAGAAGATCCTGAACAGCTTCGAGTACACCAGCAGGTTCACCAAGACCAAGACCCTGTAC
CAGTTCCTGTTCCTGGCCACATTCATCAACTGCGGCAGGTTCAGCGACATCAAGAACGTGGACCCCAAGA
GCTTCAAGCTGGTGCAGAACAAGTACCTGGGCGTGATCATTCAGTGCCTGGTGACCGAGACCAAGACAAG
CGTGTCCAGGCACATCTACTTTTTCAGCGCCAGAGGCAGGATCGACCCCCTGGTGTACCTGGACGAGTTC
CTGAGGAACAGCGAGCCCGTGCTGAAGAGAGTGAACAGGACCGGCAACAGCAGCAGCAACAAGCAGGAGT
ACCAGCTGCTGAAGGACAACCTGGTGCGCAGCTACAACAAGGCCCTGAAGAAGAACGCCCCCTACCCCAT
CTTCGCTATCAAGAACGGCCCTAAGAGCCACATCGGCAGGCACCTGATGACCAGCTTTCTGAGCATGAAG
GGCCTGACCGAGCTGACAAACGTGGTGGGCAACTGGAGCGACAAGAGGGCCTCCGCCGTGGCCAGGACCA
CCTACACCCACCAGATCACCGCCATCCCCGACCACTACTTCGCCCTGGTGTCCAGGTACTACGCCTACGA
CCCCATCAGCAAGGAGATGATCGCCCTGAAGGACGAGACCAACCCCATCGAGGAGTGGCAGCACATCGAG
CAGCTGAAGGGCAGCGCCGAGGGCAGCATCAGATACCCCGCCTGGAACGGCATCATCAGCCAGGAGGTGC
TGGACTACCTGAGCAGCTACATCAACAGGCGGATCTGATAATCTAGAGGATCTTTGTGAAGGAACCTTAC
TTCTGTGGTGTGACATAATTGGACAAACTACCTACAGAGATTTAAAGCTCTAAGGTAAATATAAAATTTT
TAAGTGTATAATGTGTTAAACTACTGATTCTAATTGTTTGTGTATTTTAGATTCCAACCTATGGAACTGA
TGAATGGGAGCAGTGGTGGAATGCCTTTAATGAGGAAAACCTGTTTTGCTCAGAAGAAATGCCATCTAGT
GATGATGAGGCTACTGCTGACTCTCAACATTCTACTCCTCCAAAAAAGAAGAGAAAGGTAGAAGACCCCA
AGGACTTTCCTTCAGAATTGCTAAGTTTTTTGAGTCATGCTGTGTTTAGTAATAGAACTCTTGCTTGCTT
TGCTATTTACACCACAAAGGAAAAAGCTGCACTGCTATACAAGAAAATTATGGAAAAATATTTGATGTAT
AGTGCCTTGACTAGAGATCATAATCAGCCATACCACATTTGTAGAGGTTTTACTTGCTTTAAAAAACCTC
CCACACCTCCCCCTGAACCTGAAACATAAAATGAATGCAATTGTTGTTGTTAACTTGTTTATTGCAGCTT
ATAATGGTTACAAATAAAGCAATAGCATCACAAATTTCACAAATAAAGCATTTTTTTCACTGCATTCTAG
TTGTGGTTTGTCCAAACTCATCAATGTATCTTATCATGTCTGGATCGGATCCAGATCCACTAGTTGGCCA
CGTAATAAGTGTGCGTTGAATTTATTCGCAAAAACATTGCATATTTTCGGCAAAGTAAAATTTTGTTGCA
TACCTTATCAAAAAATAAGTGCTGCATACTTTTTAGAGAAACCAAATAATTTTTTATTGCATACCCGTTT
TTAATAAAATACATTGCATACCCTCTTTTAATAAAAAATATTGCATACTTTGACGAAACAAATTTTCGTT
GCATACCCAATAAAAGATTATTATATTGCATACCCGTTTTTAATAAAATACATTGCATACCCTCTTTTAA
TAAANAATATTGCATACGTTGACGAAACAAATTTTCGTTGCATACCCAATAAAAGATTATTATATTGCAT
ACCTTTTCTTGCCATACCATTTAGCCGATCAATTGTGCTCGGCAACAGTATATTTGTGGTGTGCCAACCA
ACAACTCTAGTGCTGCATCCAACGCGTTGGGAGCTCTCCGGATCAATTCGGCTTCAGGTACCGTCGACGA
TGTAGGTCACGGTCTCGAAGCCGCGGTGCGGGTGCCAGGGCGTGCCCTTGGGCTCCCCGGGCGCGTACTC
CACCTCACCCATCTGGTCCATCATGATGAACGGGTCGAGGTGGCGGTAGTTGATCCCGGCGAACGCGCGG
CGCACCGGGAAGCCCTCGCCCTCGAAACCGCTGGGCGCGGTGGTCACGGTGAGCACGGGACGTGCGACGG
CGTCGGCGGGTGCGGATACGCGGGGCAGCGTCAGCGGGTTCTCGACGGTCACGGCGGGCATGTCGACAAG
CCGAATTGATCCACTAGAAGGCCTAATTCGCGGCCGCGGATCTGATCCCGGGCGGGTACCGAATTCTAGT
ATGTATGTAAGTTAATAAAACCCTTTTTTGGAGAATGTAGATTTAAAAAAACATATTTTTTTTTTATTTT
TTACTGCACTGGATATCATTGAACTTATCTGATCAGTTTTAAATTTACTTCGATCCAAGGGTATTTGAAG
TACCAGGTTCTTTCGATTACCTCTCACTCAAAATGACATTCCACTCAAAGTCAGCGCTGTTTGCCTCCTT
CTCTGTCCACAGAAATATCGCCGTCTCTTTCGCCGCTGCGTCCGCTATCTCTTTCGCCACCGTTTGTAGC
GTTACCTAGCGTCAATGTCCGCCTTCAGTTGCACTTTGTCAGCGGTTTCGTGACGAAGCTCCAAGCGGTT
TACGCCATCAATTAAACACAAAGTGCTGTGCCAAAACTCCTCTCGCTTCTTATTTTTGTTTGTTTTTTGA
GTGATTGGGGTGGTGATTGGTTTTGGGTGGGTAAGCAGGGGAAAGTGTGAAAAATCCCGGCAATGGGCCA
AGAGGATCAGGAGCTATTAATTCGCGGAGGCAGCAAACACCCATCTGCCGAGCATCTGAACAATGTGAGT
AGTACATGTGCATACATCTTAAGTTCACTTGATCTATAGGAACTGCGATTGCAACATCAAATTGTCTGCG
GCGTGAGAACTGCGACCCACAAAAATCCCAAACCGCAATCGCACAAACAAATAGTGACACGAAACAGATT
ATTCTGGTAGCTGTGCTCGCTATATAAGACAATTTTTAAGATCATATCATGATCAAGACATCTAAAGGCA
TTCATTTTCGACTACATTCTTTTTTACAAAAAATATAACAACCAGATATTTTAAGCTGATCCTAGATGCA
CAAAAAATAAATAAAAGTATAAACCTACTTCGTAGGATACTTCGTTTTGTTCGGGGTTAGATGAGCATAA
CGCTTGTAGTTGATATTTGAGATCCCCTATCATTGCAGGGTGACAGCGGACGCTTCGCAGAGCTGCATTA
ACCAGGGCTTCGGGCAGGCCAAAAACTACGGCACGCTCCTGCCACCCAGTCCGCCGGAGGACTCCGGTTC
AGGGAGCGGCCAACTAGCCGAGAACCTCACCTATGCCTGGCACAATATGGACATCTTTGGGGCGGTCAAT
CAGCCGGGCTCCGGATGGCGGCAGCTGGTCAACCGGACACGCGGACTATTCTGCAACGAGCGACACATAC
CGGCGCCCAGGAAACATTTGCTCAAGAACGGTGAGTTTCTATTCGCAGTCGGCTGATCTGTGTGAAATCT
TAATAAAGGGTCCAATTACCAATTTGAAACTCAGTTTGCGGCGTGGCCTATCCGGGCGAACTTTTGGCCG
TGATGGGCAGTTCCGGTGCCGGAAAGACGACCCTGCTGAATGCCCTTGCCTTTCGATCGCCGCAGGGCAT
CCAAGTATCGCCATCCGGGATGCGACTGCTCAATGGCCAACCTGTGGACGCCAAGGAGATGCAGGCCAGG
TGCGCCTATGTCCAGCAGGATGACCTCTTTATCGGCTCCCTAACGGCCAGGGAACACCTGATTTTCCAGG
CCATGGTGCGGATGCCACGACATCTGACCTATCGGCAGCGAGTGGCCCGCGTGGATCAGGTGATCCAGGA
GCTTTCGCTCAGCAAATGTCAGCACACGATCATCGGTGTGCCCGGCAGGGTGAAAGGTCTGTCCGGCGGA
GAAAGGAAGCGTCTGGCATTCGCCTCCGAGGCACTAACCGATCCGCCGCTTCTGATCTGCGATGAGCCCA
CCTCCGGACTGGACTCATTTACCGCCCACAGCGTCGTCCAGGTGCTGAAGAAGCTGTCGCAGAAGGGCAA
GACCGTCATCCTGACCATTCATCAGCCGTCTTCCGAGCTGTTTGAGCTCTTTGACAAGATCCTTCTGATG
GCCGAGGGCAGGGTAGCTTTCTTGGGCACTCCCAGCGAAGCCGTCGACTTCTTTTCCTAGTGAGTTCGAT
GTGTTTATTAAGGGTATCTAGCATTACATTACATCTCAACTCCTATCCAGCGTGGGTGCCCAGTGTCCTA
CCAACTACAATCCGGCGGACTTTTACGTACAGGTGTTGGCCGTTGTGCCCGGACGGGAGATCGAGTCCCG
TGATCGGATCGCCAAGATATGGCGACAATTTTGCTATTAGCAAAGTAGCCCGGGATATGGAGCAGTTGTT
GGCCACCAAAAATTTGGAGAAGCCACTGGAGCAGCCGGAGAATGGGTACACCTACAAGGCCACCTGGTTC
ATGCAGTTCCGGGCGGTCCTGTGGCGATCCTGGCTGTCGGTGCTCAAGGAACCACTCCTCGTAAAAGTGC
GACTTATTCAGACAACGGTGAGTGGTTCCAGTGGAAACAAATGATATAACGCTTACAATTCTTGGAAACA
AATTCGCTAGATTTTAGTTAGAATTGCCTGATTCCACACCCTTCTTAGTTTTTTTCAATGAGATGTATAG
TTTATAGTTTTGCAGAAAATAAATAAATTTCATTTAACTCGCGAACATGTTGAAGATATGAATATTAATG
AGATGCGAGTAACATTTTAATTTGCAGATGGTTGCCATCTTGATTGGCCTCATCTTTTTGGGCCAACAAC
TCACGCAAGTGGGCGTGATGAATATCAACGGAGCCATCTTCCTCTTCCTGACCAACATGACCTTTCAAAA
CGTCTTTGCCACGATAAATGTAAGTCTTGTTTAGAATACATTTGCATATTAATAATTTACTAACTTTCTA
ATGAATCGATTCGATTTAGGTGTTCACCTCAGAGCTGCCAGTTTTTATGAGGGAGGCCCGAAGTCGACTT
TATCGCTGTGACACATACTTTCTGGGCAAAACGATTGCCGAATTACCGCTTTTTCTCACAGTGCCACTGG
TCTTCACGGCGATTGCCTATCCGATGATCGGACTGCGGGCCGGAGTGCTGCACTTCTTCAACTGCCTGGC
GCTGGTCACTCTGGTGGCCAATGTGTCAACGTCCTTCGGATATCTAATATCCTGCGCCAGCTCCTCGACC
TCGATGGCGCTGTCTGTGGGTCCGCCGGTTATCATACCATTCCTGCTCTTTGGCGGCTTCTTCTTGAACT
CGGGCTCGGTGCCAGTATACCTCAAATGGTTGTCGTACCTCTCATGGTTCCGTTACGCCAACGAGGGTCT
GCTGATTAACCAATGGGCGGACGTGGAGCCGGGCGAAATTAGCTGCACATCGTCGAACACCACGTGCCCC
AGTTCGGGCAAGGTCATCCTGGAGACGCTTAACTTCTCCGCCGCCGATCTGCCGCTGGACTACGTGGGTC
TGGCCATTCTCATCGTGAGCTTCCGGGTGCTCGCATATCTGGCTCTAAGACTTCGGGCCCGACGCAAGGA
GTAGCCGACATATATCCGAAATAACTGCTTGTTTTTTTTTTTACCATTATTACCATCGTGTTTACTGTTT
ATTGCCCCCTCAAAAAGCTAATGTAATTATATTTGTGCCAATAAAAACAAGATATGACCTATAGAATACA
AGTATTTCCCCTTCGAACATCCCCACAAGTAGACTTTGGATTTGTCTTCTAACCAAAAGACTTACACACC
TGCATACCTTACATCAAAAACTCGTTTATCGCTACATAAAACACCGGGATATATTTTTTATATACATACT
TTTCAAATCGCGCGCCCTCTTCATAATTCACCTCCACCACACCACGTTTCGTAGTTGCTCTTTCGCTGTC
TCCCACCCGCTCTCCGCAACACATTCACCTTTTGTTCGACGACCTTGGAGCGACTGTCGTTAGTTCCGCG
CGATTCGGTTCGCTCAAATGGTTCCGAGTGGTTCATTTCGTCTCAATAGAAATTAGTAATAAATATTTGT
ATGTACAATTTATTTGCTCCAATATATTTGTATATATTTCCCTCACAGCTATATTTATTCTAATTTAATA
TTATGACTTTTTAAGGTAATTTTTTGTGACCTGTTCGGAGTGATTAGCGTTACAATTTGAACTGAAAGTG
ACATCCAGTGTTTGTTCCTTGTGTAGATGCATCTCAAAAAAATGGTGGGCATAATAGTGTTGTTTATATA
TATCAAAAATAACAACTATAATAATAAGAATACATTTAATTTAGAAAATGCTTGGATTTCACTGGAACTA
GAATTAATTCGGCTGCTGCTCTAAACGACGCATTTCGTACTCCAAAGTACGAATTTTTTCCCTCAAGCTC
TTATTTTCATTAAACAATGAACAGGACCTAACGCACAGTCACGTTATTGTTTACATAAATGATTTTTTTT
ACTATTCAAACTTACTCTGTTTGTGTACTCCCACTGGTATAGCCTTCTTTTATCTTTTCTGGTTCAGGCT
CTATCACTTTACTAGGTACGGCATCTGCGTTGAGTCGCCTCCTTTTAAATGTCTGACCTTTTGCAGGTGC
AGCCTTCCACTGCGAATCTTTAAAGTGGGTATCACAAATTTGGGAGTTTTCACCAAGGCTGCACCCAAGG
CTCTGCTCCCACAATTTTCTCTTAATAGCACACTTCGGCACGTGAATTAATTTTACTCCAGTCACAGCTT
TGCAGCAAAATTTGCAATATTTCATTTTTTTTTATTCCACGTAAGGGTTAATGTTTTCAAAAAAAAATTC
GTCCGCACACAACCTTTCCTCTCAACAAGCAAACGTGCACTGAATTTAAGTGTATACTTCGGTAAGCTTC
GGCTATCGACGGGACCACCTTATGTTATTTCATCATGGGCCAGACCCACGTAGTCCAGCGGCAGATCGGC
GGCGGAGAAGTTAAGCGTCTCCAGGATGACCTTGCCCGAACTGGGGCACGTGGTGTTCGACGATGTGCAG
CTAATTTCGCCCGGCTCCACGTCCGCCCATTGGTTAATCAGCAGACCCTCGTTGGCGTAACGGAACCATG
AGAGGTACGACAACCATTTGAGGTATACTGGCACCGAGCCCGAGTTCAAGAAGAAGGCGTTTTTCCATAG
GCTCCGCCCCCCTGACGAGCATCACAAAAATCGACGCTCAAGTCAGAGGTGGCGAAACCCGACAGGACTA
TAAAGATACCAGGCGTTTCCCCCTGGAAGCTCCCTCGTGCGCTCTCCTGTTCCGACCCTGCCGCTTACCG
GATACCTGTCCGCCTTTCTCCCTTCGGGAAGCGTGGCGCTTTCTCAATGCTCACGCTGTAGGTATCTCAG
TTCGGTGTAGGTCGTTCGCTCCAAGCTGGGCTGTGTGCACGAACCCCCCGTTCAGCCCGACCGCTGCGCC
TTATCCGGTAACTATCGTCTTGAGTCCAACCCGGTAAGACACGACTTATCGCCACTGGCAGCAGCCACTG
GTAACAGGATTAGCAGAGCGAGGTATGTAGGCGGTGCTACAGAGTTCTTGAAGTGGTGGCCTAACTACGG
CTACACTAGAAGGACAGTATTTGGTATCTGCGCTCTGCTGAAGCCAGTTACCTTCGGAAAAAGAGTTGGT
AGCTCTTGATCCGGCAAACAAACCACCGCTGGTAGCGGTGGTTTTTTTGTTTGCAAGCAGCAGATTACGC
GCAGAAAAAAAGGATCTCAAGAAGATCCTTTGATCTTTTCTACGGGGTCTGACGCTCAGTGGAACGAAAA
CTCACGTTAAGGGATTTTGGTCATGAGATTATCAAAAAGGATCTTCACCTAGATCCTTTTAAATTAAAAA
TGAAGTTTTAAATCAATCTAAAGTATATATGAGTAAACTTGGTCTGACAGTTACCAATGCTTAATCAGTG
AGGCACCTATCTCAGCGATCTGTCTATTTCGTTCATCCATAGTTGCCTGACTCCCCGTCGTGTAGATAAC
TACGATACGGGAGGGCTTACCATCTGGCCCCAGTGCTGCAATGATACCGCGAGACCCACGCTCACCGGCT
CCAGATTTATCAGCAATAAACCAGCCAGCCGGAAGGGCCGAGCGCAGAAGTGGTCCTGCAACTTTATCCG
CCTCCATCCAGTCTATTAATTGTTGCCGGGAAGCTAGAGTAAGTAGTTCGCCAGTTAATAGTTTGCGCAA
CGTTGTTGCCATTGCTACAGGCATCGTGGTGTCACGCTCGTCGTTTGGTATGGCTTCATTCAGCTCCGGT
TCCCAACGATCAAGGCGAGTTACATGATCCCCCATGTTGTGCAAAAAAGCGGTTAGCTCCTTCGGTCCTC
CGATCGTTGTCAGAAGTAAGTTGGCCGCAGTGTTATCACTCATGGTTATGGCAGCACTGCATAATTCTCT
TACTGTCATGCCATCCGTAAGATGCTTTTCTGTGACTGGTGAGTACTCAACCAAGTCATTCTGAGAATAG
TGTATGCGGCGACCGAGTTGCTCTTGCCCGGCGTCAATACGGGATAATACCGCGCCACATAGCAGAACTT
TAAAAGTGCTCATCATTGGAAAACGTTCTTCGGGGCGAAAACTCTCAAGGATCTTACCGCTGTTGAGATC
CAGTTCGATGTAACCCACTCGTGCACCCAACTGATCTTCAGCATCTTTTACTTTCACCAGCGTTTCTGGG
TGAGCAAAAACAGGAAGGCAAAATGCCGCAAAAAAGGGAATAAGGGCGACACGGAAATGTTGAATACTCA
TACTCTTCCTTTTTCAATATTATTGAAGCATTTATCAGGGTTATTGTCTCATGAGCGGATACATATTTGA
ATGTATTTAGAAAAATAAACAAATAGGGGTTCCGCGCACATTTCCCCGAAAAGTGCCACCTGACGTCTAA
GAAACCATTATTATCATGACATTAACCTATAAAAATAGGCGTATCACGAGGCCCTTTCGTCTCGCGCGTT
TCGGTGATGACGGTGAAAACCTCTGACACATGCAGCTCCCGGAGACGGTCACAGCTTGTCTGTAAGCGGA
TGCCGGGAGCAGACAAGCCCGTCAGGGCGCGTCAGCGGGTGTTGGCGGGTGTCGGGGCTGGCTTAACTAT
GCGGCATCAGAGCAGATTGTACTGAGAGTGCACCATATGCGGTGTGAAATACCGCACCGAATCGCGCGGA
ACTAACGACAGTCGCTCCAAGGTCGTCGAACAAAAGGTGAATGTGTTGCGGAGAGCGGGTGGGAGACAGC
GAAAGAGCAACTACGAAACGTGGTGTGGTGGAGGTGAATTATGAAGAGGGCGCGCGATTTGAAAAGTATG
TATATAAAAAATATATCCCGGTGTTTTATGTAGCGATAAACGAGTTTTTGATGTAAGGTATGCAGGTGTG
TAAGTCTTTTGGTTAGAAGACAAATCCAAAGTCTACTTGTGGGGATGTTCGAAGGGGAAATACTTGTATT
CTATAGGTCATATCTTGTTTTTATTGGCACAAATATAATTACATTAGCTTTTTGAGGGGGCAATAAACAG
TAAACACGATGGTAATAATGGTAAAAAAAAAAACAAGCAGTTATTTCGGATATATGTCGGCTACTCCTTG
CGTCGGGCCCGAAGTCTTAGAGCCAGATATGCGAGCACCCGGAAGCTCACGATGAGAATGGCCAGACCAT
GATGAAATAACATAAGGTGGTCCCGTCGGCAAGAGACATCCACTTAACGTATGCTTGCAATAAGTGCGAG
TGAAAGGAATAGTATTCTGAGTGTCGTATTGAGTCTGAGTGAGACAGCGATATGATTGTTGATTAACCCT
TAGCATGTCCGTGGGGTTTGAATTAACTCATAATATTAATTAGACGAAATTATTTTTAAAGTTTTATTTT
TAATAATTTGCGAGTACGCA
Features (pLannotate 1.2.2; 21 found; start..end, strand, type, name):
     77..507     +  protein_bind   gypsy insulator: chromatin insulator from Drosophila Su(Hw), CP190, and Mod(mdg4)67.2
    613..630     -  misc_feature   MCS (fragment): pBluescript multiple cloning site
    797..2068    +  CDS            FLPo: nuclear-targeted site-specific recombinase FLPo is a mouse codon-optimized fusion between the SV40 nuclear localization signal and a thermostable version of the Saccharomyces cerevisiae site-specific recombinase FLP. Recombination occurs at FRT sequences.
   2079..2153    +  CDS            small t antigen (fragment): SV40 (simian virus 40) small t antigen
   2155..2220    +  intron         small t intron: SV40 (simian virus 40) small t antigen intron
   2350..2370    +  CDS            SV40 NLS: nuclear localization signal of SV40 (simian virus 40) large T antigen
   2377..2511    +  CDS            LT_POVHA (fragment): Protein inferred from homology: Swiss-Prot protein existence level 3. Isoform large T antigen is a key early protein essential for both driving viral replication and inducing cellular transformation. Plays a role in viral genome replication by driving entry of quiescent cells into the cell cycle and by autoregulating the synthesis of viral early mRNA. Displays highly oncogenic activities by corrupting the host cellular checkpoint mechanisms that guard cell division and the transcription, replication, and repair of DNA. Participates in the modulation of cellular gene expression preceeding viral
   2536..2619    +  CDS            large T antigen (fragment): large T antigen from SV40 (simian virus 40)
   2642..2776    +  polyA_signal   SV40 poly(A) signal: SV40 polyadenylation signal
   2795..3225    +  protein_bind   gypsy insulator: chromatin insulator from Drosophila Su(Hw), CP190, and Mod(mdg4)67.2
   3304..3373    +  protein_bind   attB: attB site for the φC31 integrase (Groth et al., 2000) phage φC31 integrase
   3636..7771    +  gene           mini-white: white; This modified version of the white gene lacks part of the first intron.
   7782..8367    -  misc_feature   P element 5' end: No description available
   8368..8596    -  CDS            mini-white (fragment): Drosophila white gene eye color pigment; white; This is a modified version of the white gene lacking part of the first intron.
   8602..9190    -  rep_origin     ori: high-copy-number ColE1/pMB1/pBR322/pUC origin of replication
   9361..10221   -  CDS            AmpR: β-lactamase; bla; confers resistance to ampicillin, carbenicillin, and related antibiotics
  10222..10326   -  promoter       AmpR promoter: bla
  10421..10456   +  CDS            rop (fragment): Rop protein, which maintains plasmids at low copy number; rop
  10558..10627   +  misc_feature   bom (fragment): basis of mobility region from pBR322
  10626..11128   -  gene           mini-white (fragment): white; This modified version of the white gene lacks part of the first intron.
  11128..11360   -  misc_feature   P element 3' end: P element 3' end
