[The description below was written by a language model from this plasmid's Addgene catalogue record and pLannotate feature annotations shown in this document.]
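Description:
pCa4B2G-QUAS-DSCP-FLPo is a Drosophila transgenesis and expression plasmid of about 11.4 kb, built by inserting a roughly 2.3 kb QUAS-DSCP-FLPo-SV40 cassette as a BamHI fragment into the 9.1 kb pCa4B2G backbone. It is propagated in E. coli through a high-copy ColE1/pUC-type origin with ampicillin selection (AmpR under its own bla promoter). For fly transformation, the backbone carries P element 5′ and 3′ ends as well as a φC31 attB site, so the annotated parts allow either transposase-mediated insertion or site-specific integration into attP landing sites. A mini-white gene provides the eye-colour marker for identifying transformants.

The payload encodes FLPo, a mouse codon-optimised, thermostable version of yeast FLP recombinase fused to an SV40 nuclear localisation signal, which recombines DNA at FRT sites. The coding sequence is followed by the SV40 small t intron and SV40 polyadenylation signal. The other annotated T antigen fragments are simply part of this standard SV40 3′ region. According to the insert name and depositor comments, FLPo is driven by QUAS elements joined to the DSCP promoter, generally understood as a Drosophila synthetic core promoter. These regulatory elements are not annotated in the feature table but presumably lie in the unannotated stretch upstream of FLPo. Two gypsy insulators flank the expression cassette, which should help shield it from chromosomal position effects.

The construct belongs to the Q system, a repressible binary expression system. In this system, QUAS-linked transgenes are activated by the QF transcription factor, allowing FLPo to be expressed in QF-defined cells for FRT-based lineage tracing and mosaic analysis.
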