Addgene plasmid #24359: pCa4B2G-QUAS-DSCP-FLPo
Depositing lab: Liqun Luo. Depositing organization: Stanford University. Publication: The Q system: a repressible binary system for transgene expression, lineage tracing, and mosaic analysis. Potter CJ, Tasic B, Russler EV, Liang L, Luo L. Cell. 2010 Apr 30. 141(3):536-48. 10.1016/j.cell.2010.02.025 PubMed 20434990.
Backbone
  Vector backbone: pCa4B2G
  Backbone size w/o insert (bp): 9100
  Vector type: Insect Expression
Growth in bacteria
  Bacterial resistance: Ampicillin, 100 μg/mL
  Growth temperature: 37°C
  Growth strain: DH5alpha
  Copy number: Unknown
Gene/Insert
  Gene/Insert name: QUAS-DSCP-FLPo
  Insert size (bp): 2260
  Cloning method: Restriction Enzyme; 5′ cloning site BamHI (unknown if destroyed); 3′ cloning site BamHI (unknown if destroyed)
  Sequencing primers: 5′ FLP-rec, pCasper-F
Terms and licenses: Academic/Nonprofit Terms; Industry Terms: Not Available to Industry
Depositor comments: FLPo from Addgene plasmid 13792 was PCR amplified to include EcoRI/XbaI restriction sites, and cloned into pQUAS-DSCP to generate pQUAS-DSCP-FLPo. QUAS-DSCP-FLPo-SV40 was excised from pQUAS-DSCP-FLPo by BamHI digestion, and subcloned into pCa4B2G at BamHI.
How to cite: pCa4B2G-QUAS-DSCP-FLPo was a gift from Liqun Luo (Addgene plasmid # 24359 ; http://n2t.net/addgene:24359 ; RRID:Addgene_24359)
