>Addgene plasmid #24359 | pCa4B2G-QUAS-DSCP-FLPo | addgene partial sequence | sequence record 30121 | 24359 with FLPo-rev
TAAGTGTGAGCTATGAGGTGGCCCTCTTGATGGCGGTGCCGTTGTGGGTGATCATCCAGCACAGGTAGGT
CAGCTCGGCGGCACAGCTGGCGATCTTCTCGCCGCTGGGCCTCTCGAATCTCTCCACGAACTGCCGCACC
AGCACCTTGGGGGGGGTCTTGCACAGGATGTCGAACTGGCTCATGTTGGAATTCGTTTGGTATGCGTCTT
GTGATTCAAAGTTGGCTTATTCAAAGGATATTAACGAAGGCAGCGGCACGTCTGCTCGGCTCGAACATTC
ATTCACAACTGATGCTCTCAGCCACCCCGCGCCCTTTTATACCGCTGCGCTCGATCCCCGGGCGAGCTCC
AATTCGATATCAAGCTTAAGGATAAGCGATTACCCGAGGATAAGCGATTACCCGAGCGGATAAGCGATTA
CCCGTGAGGATAATTGTTTATCCGAGGATAAGCGATTACCCGGATCCAGATCCACTAGTTGGCCACGTAA
TAAGTGTGCGTTGAATTTATTCGCAAAAACATTGCATATTTTCGGCAAAGTAAAATTTTGTTGCATACCT
TATCAAAAAATAAGTGCTGCATACTTTTTAGAGAAACCAAATAATTTTTTATTGCATACCCGTTTTTAAT
AAAATACATTGCATACCCTCTTTTAATAAAAAATATTGCATACTTTGACGAACAAATTTTCGTTGCATAC
CCAATAAAAGATATTATATTGCATACCCTTTTTATAAA
