>Addgene plasmid #24359 | pCa4B2G-QUAS-DSCP-FLPo | addgene partial sequence | sequence record 30122 | 24359 with Pry1
ACGAATTATTTTTAAAGTTTTATTTTTAATAATTTGCGAGTACGCAAAGCTTGGCTGCAGGTCGACCTCG
AGGCCTCGAGTTAACGTTACGTTAACGTTAACGTTCGAGGTCGACTCTAGTTGGCCACGTAATAAGTGTG
CGTTGAATTTATTCGCAAAAACATTGCATATTTTCGGCAAAGTAAAATTTTGTTGCATACCTTATCAAAA
AATAAGTGCTGCATACTTTTTAGAGAAACCAAATAATTTTTTATTGCATACCCGTTTTTAATAAAATACA
TTGCATACCCTCTTTTAATAAAAAATATTGCATACTTTGACGAAACAAATTTTCGTTGCATACCCAATAA
AAGATTATTATATTGCATACCCGTTTTTAATAAAATACATTGCATACCCTCTTTTAATAAAGAATATTGC
ATACGTTGACGAAACAAATTTTCGTTGCATACCCAATAAAAGATTATTATATTGCATACCTTTTCTTGCC
ATACCATTTAGCCGATCAATTGTGCTCGGCAACAGTATATTTGTGGTGTGCCAACCAACAACTCTAGAGG
ATCCAGACATGATAAGATACATTGATGAGTTTA
