>Addgene plasmid #24359 | pCa4B2G-QUAS-DSCP-FLPo | addgene partial sequence | sequence record 30123 | 24359 with SV40pA-R
TTAACAACAACAATTGCATTCATTTTATGTTTCAGGTTCAGGGGGAGGTGTGGGAGGTTTTTTAAAGCAA
GTAAAACCTCTACAAATGTGGTATGGCTGATTATGATCTCTAGTCAAGGCACTATACATCAAATATTTTT
CCATAATTTTCTTGTATAGCAGTGCAGCTTTTTCCTTTGTGGTGTAAATAGCAAAGCAAGCAAGAGTTCT
ATTACTAAACACAGCATGACTCAAAAAACTTAGCAATTCTGAAGGAAAGTCCTTGGGGTCTTCTACCTTT
CTCTTCTTTTTTGGAGGAGTAGAATGTTGAGAGTCAGCAGTAGCCTCATCATCACTAGATGGCATTTCTT
CTGAGCAAAACAGGTTTTCCTCATTAAAGGCATTCCACCACTGCTCCCATTCATCAGTTCCATAGGTTGG
AATCTAAAATACACAAACAATTAGAATCAGTAGTTTAACACATTATACACTTAAAAATTTTATATTTACC
TTAGAGCTTTAAATCTCTGTAGGTAGTTTGTCCAATTATGTCACACCACAGAAGTAAGGTTCCTTCACAA
AGATCCTCTAGATTATCAGATCCGCCTGTTGATGTAGCTGCTCAGGTAGTCCAGCACCTCCTGGCTGATG
ATGCCGTTCCAGGCGGGGTATCTGAT
